Addgene plasmid #153955: pDONR207 SARS-CoV-2 E 27nt-del_nostop
Purpose: Gateway-compatible Entry vector, with insert of E CDS bearing a 27nt deletion from SARS-CoV-2 genomic analysis in Davidson et al. 2020
Depositing lab: Fritz Roth. Depositing organization: Sinai Health System. Publication: A Comprehensive, Flexible Collection of SARS-CoV-2 Coding Regions. Kim DK, Knapp JJ, Kuang D, Chawla A, Cassonnet P, Lee H, Sheykhkarimli D, Samavarchi-Tehrani P, Abdouni H, Rayhan A, Li R, Pogoutse O, Coyaud E, van der Werf S, Demeret C, Gingras AC, Taipale M, Raught B, Jacob Y, Roth FP. G3 (Bethesda). 2020 Aug 6. pii: g3.120.401554. doi: 10.1534/g3.120.401554. PubMed 32763951.
Backbone
  Vector backbone: pDONR207
  Backbone manufacturer: Invitrogen
  Backbone size w/o insert (bp): 5585
  Vector type: Gateway-compatible Entry vector
Growth in bacteria
  Bacterial resistance: Gentamicin, 10 μg/mL
  Growth temperature: 37°C
  Growth strain: DH5alpha
  Copy number: Unknown
Gene/Insert
  Gene/Insert name: E
  Species: SARS-CoV-2 isolate Wuhan-Hu-1
  Insert size (bp): 198
  Mutation: Many synonymous changes due to codon optimization
  Entrez Gene: E (a.k.a. GU280_gp04)
  Cloning method: Gateway Cloning
  Sequencing primers: 5′ TCGCGTTAACGCTAGCAT
Terms and licenses: Academic/Nonprofit Terms; Industry Terms
Depositor comments: Kim et al. 2020 can be accessed at https://doi.org/10.1016/j.cell.2020.04.011
How to cite: pDONR207 SARS-CoV-2 E 27nt-del_nostop was a gift from Fritz Roth (Addgene plasmid # 153955 ; http://n2t.net/addgene:153955 ; RRID:Addgene_153955)
