[The description below was written by a language model from this plasmid's Addgene catalogue record and pLannotate feature annotations shown in this document.]
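Description:
pDONR207 SARS-CoV-2 E 27nt-del_nostop is a Gateway-compatible entry clone built in the pDONR207 donor backbone and propagated in E. coli. The sequenced plasmid is 3,568 nt, smaller than the 5,585 bp listed for the empty donor vector, as expected once the donor vector's replaceable cassette has been exchanged for a short insert by recombination. Replication relies on a high-copy ColE1/pUC-type origin, and selection is by gentamicin through the aacC1 gentamicin acetyltransferase gene, which sits downstream of an annotated class 1 integron Pc promoter. The annotation also picks up two fragments of a kanamycin resistance gene and a short RSF origin fragment. These appear to be backbone remnants rather than functional parts, and only gentamicin is recorded as the selection.

The payload is a 198 bp open reading frame encoding the envelope (E) protein of SARS-CoV-2 isolate Wuhan-Hu-1. E is a small viroporin involved in virus assembly and morphogenesis. This version carries a 27-nucleotide deletion that was reported from genomic analysis of the virus, and it differs from the native sequence by many synonymous changes introduced through codon optimisation. As the name indicates, it has no stop codon, which permits C-terminal fusions after transfer. The ORF is flanked by attL recombination sites (the annotation tool labels them attL3 and attL2), and rrnB T1 and T2 terminators upstream insulate it from read-through transcription. No promoter is annotated upstream of the insert, so the plasmid is not itself an expression construct. It serves as a source clone for LR recombination into destination vectors of choice, and belongs to a collection of SARS-CoV-2 coding regions.
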