Features (pLannotate 1.2.2; 12 found; start..end, strand, type, name):
      1..46      +  rep_origin     RSF ori (fragment): Plasmids containing the RSF 1030 origin of replication can be propagated in E. coli cells that contain additional plasmids with compatible origins.
     73..100     -  terminator     rrnB T2 terminator: transcription terminator T2 from the E. coli rrnB gene
    232..275     +  terminator     rrnB T1 terminator: Escherichia coli rrnB; transcription terminator T1 from the E. coli rrnB gene
    332..427     +  protein_bind   attL3: mutant version of attL; recombination site for the Gateway® LR reaction LR Clonase™
    430..627     +  CDS            E (fragment): VEMP_SARS2 - Experimental evidence at protein level: Swiss-Prot protein existence level 1. Plays a central role in virus morphogenesis and assembly. Acts as a viroporin and self-assembles in host membranes forming pentameric protein-lipid pores that allow ion transport. Also plays a role in the induction of apoptosis (By similarity). Regulates the localization of S protein at cis-Golgi, the place of virus budding (PubMed:33229438). May act by slowing down the cell secretory pathway (PubMed:33229438). May interfere with tight-junction stability by interacting with host MPP5. This would result i
    629..728     -  protein_bind   attL2: mutant version of attL; recombination site for the Gateway® LR reaction LR Clonase™
    851..1477    +  CDS            KanR (fragment): aminoglycoside phosphotransferase; aph(3')-Ia; confers resistance to kanamycin in bacteria or G418 (Geneticin®) in eukaryotes
   1511..2044    -  CDS            GmR: gentamycin acetyltransferase; aacC1; confers resistance to gentamycin
   2233..2261    -  promoter       Pc promoter: intI1 (promoter lies within the coding sequence); class 1 integron promoter
   2239..2586    -  CDS            YPR2_ECOLX (fragment): Protein predicted: Swiss-Prot protein existence level 4. From Escherichia coli.
   2591..2775    +  CDS            KanR (fragment): aminoglycoside phosphotransferase; aph(3')-Ia; confers resistance to kanamycin in bacteria or G418 (Geneticin®) in eukaryotes
   2918..3506    +  rep_origin     ori: high-copy-number ColE1/pMB1/pBR322/pUC origin of replication
>Addgene plasmid #153955 | pDONR207 SARS-CoV-2 E 27nt-del_nostop | addgene full sequence | sequence record 300773 | Addgene NGS Result
CTTTCCTGCGTTATCCCCTGATTCTGTGGATAACCGTATTACCGCTAGCCAGGAAGAGTTTGTAGAAACG
CAAAAAGGCCATCCGTCAGGATGGCCTTCTGCTTAGTTTGATGCCTGGCAGTTTATGGCGGGCGTCCTGC
CCGCCACCCTCCGGGCCGTTGCTTCACAACGTTCAAATCCGCTCCCGGCGGATTTGTCCTACTCAGGAGA
GCGTTCACCGACAAACAACAGATAAAACGAAAGGCCCAGTCTTCCGACTGAGCCTTTCGTTTTATTTGAT
GCCTGGCAGTTCCCTACTCTCGCGTTAACGCTAGCATGGATCTCGGGCCCCAAATAATGATTTTATTTTG
ACTGATAGTGACCTGTTCGTTGCAACAAATTGATGAGCAATGCTTTTTTATAATGCCAACTTTGTACAAA
AAAGTTGGCATGTACTCTTTCGTGAACTCCGTGCTGCTGTTCCTGGCCTTCGTGGTGTTCCTGCTGGTGA
CCCTGGCTATCCTGACCGCTCTGAGACTGTGCGCTTACTGCTGCAACATCGTGAACGTGTCCCTGGTGAA
GCCCTCTTTCTACGTGTACAGCCGCGTGAAGAACCTGAACAGCTCCAGGGTGCCTGACCTGCTGGTGTAC
CCAACTTTCTTGTACAAAGTTGGCATTATAAGAAAGCATTGCTTATCAATTTGTTGCAACGAACAGGTCA
CTATCAGTCAAAATAAAATCATTATTTGCCATCCAGCTGCAGCTCTGGCCCGTGTCTCAAAATCTCTGAT
GTTACATTGCACAAGATAAAAATATATCATCATGAACAATAAAACTGTCTGCTTACATAAACAGTAATAC
AAGGGGTGTTATGAGCCATATTCAACGGGAAACGTCGAGGCCGCGATTAAATTCCAACATGGATGCTGAT
TTATATGGGTATAAATGGGCTCGCGATAATGTCGGGCAATCAGGTGCGACAATCTATCGCTTGTATGGGA
AGCCCGATGCGCCAGAGTTGTTTCTGAAACATGGCAAAGGTAGCGTTGCCAATGATGTTACAGATGAGAT
GGTCAGACTAAACTGGCTGACGGAATTTATGCCTCTTCCGACCATCAAGCATTTTATCCGTACTCCTGAT
GATGCATGGTTACTCACCACTGCGATCCCCGGAAAAACAGCATTCCAGGTATTAGAAGAATATCCTGATT
CAGGTGAAAATATTGTTGATGCGCTGGCAGTGTTCCTGCGCCGGTTGCATTCGATTCCTGTTTGTAATTG
TCCTTTTAACAGCGATCGCGTATTTCGTCTCGCTCAGGCGCAATCACGAATGAATAACGGTTTGGTTGAT
GCGAGTGATTTTGATGACGAGCGTAATGGCTGGCCTGTTGAACAAGTCTGGAAAGAAATGCATAAACTTT
TGCCATTCTCACCGGATTCAGTCGTCACTCATGGTGATTTCTCACTTGATAACCTTATTTTTGACGAGGG
GAAATTAGGCCGGGAAGCCGATCTCGGCTTGAACGAATTGTTAGGTGGCGGTACTTGGGTCGATATCAAA
GTGCATCACTTCTTCCCGTATGCCCAACTTTGTATAGAGAGCCACTGCGGGATCGTCACCGTAATCTGCT
TGCACGTAGATCACATAAGCACCAAGCGCGTTGGCCTCATGCTTGAGGAGATTGATGAGCGCGGTGGCAA
TGCCCTGCCTCCGGTGCTCGCCGGAGACTGCGAGATCATAGATATAGATCTCACTACGCGGCTGCTCAAA
CTTGGGCAGAACGTAAGCCGCGAGAGCGCCAACAACCGCTTCTTGGTCGAAGGCAGCAAGCGCGATGAAT
GTCTTACTACGGAGCAAGTTCCCGAGGTAATCGGAGTCCGGCTGATGTTGGGAGTAGGTGGCTACGTCTC
CGAACTCACGACCGAAAAGATCAAGAGCAGCCCGCATGGATTTGACTTGGTCAGGGCCGAGCCTACATGT
GCGAATGATGCCCATACTTGAGCCACCTAACTTTGTTTTAGGGCGACTGCCCTGCTGCGTAACATCGTTG
CTGCTGCGTAACATCGTTGCTGCTCCATAACATCAAACATCGACCCACGGCGTAACGCGCTTGCTGCTTG
GATGCCCGAGGCATAGACTGTACAAAAAAACAGTCATAACAAGCCATGAAAACCGCCACTGCGCCGTTAC
CACCGCTGCGTTCGGTCAAGGTTCTGGACCAGTTGCGTGAGCGCATACGCTACTTGCATTACAGTTTACG
AACCGAACAGGCTTATGTCAACTGGGTTCGTGCCTTCATCCGTTTCCACGGTGTGCGTCACCCGGCAACC
TTGGGCAGCAGCGAAGTCGAGGCATTTCTGTCCTGGCTGGCGAACGAGCGCAAGGTTTCGGTCTCCACGC
ATCGTCAGGCATTGGCGGCCTTGCTGTTCTTCTACGGCAAGGTGCTGTGCACGGATCTGCCCTGGCTTCA
GGAGATCGGAAGACCTCGGCCGTCGCGGCGCTTGCCGGTGGTGCTGACCCCGGATGAAGTGGTTCGCATC
CTCGGTTTTCTGGAAGGCGAGCATCGTTTGTTCGCCCAGGACTCTAGCTATAGTTCTAGTGGTTGGCTAC
TAATAGGTTGTATTGATGTTGGACGAGTCGGAATCGCAGACCGATACCAGGATCTTGCCATCCTATGGAA
CTGCCTCGGTGAGTTTTCTCCTTCATTACAGAAACGGCTTTTTCAAAAATATGGTATTGATAATCCTGAT
ATGAATAAATTGCAGTTTCATTTGATGCTCGATGAGTTTTTCTAATCAGAATTGGTTAATTGGTTGTAAC
ACTGGCAGAGCATTACGCTGACTTGACGGGACGGCGCAAGCTCATGACCAAAATCCCTTAACGTGAGTTT
TCGTTCCACTGAGCGTCAGACCCCGTAGAAAAGATCAAAGGATCTTCTTGAGATCCTTTTTTTCTGCGCG
TAATCTGCTGCTTGCAAACAAAAAAACCACCGCTACCAGCGGTGGTTTGTTTGCCGGATCAAGAGCTACC
AACTCTTTTTCCGAAGGTAACTGGCTTCAGCAGAGCGCAGATACCAAATACTGTTCTTCTAGTGTAGCCG
TAGTTAGGCCACCACTTCAAGAACTCTGTAGCACCGCCTACATACCTCGCTCTGCTAATCCTGTTACCAG
TGGCTGCTGCCAGTGGCGATAAGTCGTGTCTTACCGGGTTGGACTCAAGACGATAGTTACCGGATAAGGC
GCAGCGGTCGGGCTGAACGGGGGGTTCGTGCACACAGCCCAGCTTGGAGCGAACGACCTACACCGAACTG
AGATACCTACAGCGTGAGCTATGAGAAAGCGCCACGCTTCCCGAAGGGAGAAAGGCGGACAGGTATCCGG
TAAGCGGCAGGGTCGGAACAGGAGAGCGCACGAGGGAGCTTCCAGGGGGAAACGCCTGGTATCTTTATAG
TCCTGTCGGGTTTCGCCACCTCTGACTTGAGCGTCGATTTTTGTGATGCTCGTCAGGGGGGCGGAGCCTA
TGGAAAAACGCCAGCAACGCGGCCTTTTTACGGTTCCTGGCCTTTTGCTGGCCTTTTGCTCACATGTT
