>Addgene plasmid #153955 | pDONR207 SARS-CoV-2 E 27nt-del_nostop | depositor partial sequence | sequence record 297693 | Inserted CDS without stop codon
ATGTACTCTTTCGTGAACTCCGTGCTGCTGTTCCTGGCCTTCGTGGTGTTCCTGCTGGTGACCCTGGCTA
TCCTGACCGCTCTGAGACTGTGCGCTTACTGCTGCAACATCGTGAACGTGTCCCTGGTGAAGCCCTCTTT
CTACGTGTACAGCCGCGTGAAGAACCTGAACAGCTCCAGGGTGCCTGACCTGCTGGTG
